>Addgene plasmid #105279 | YIplac204-iGFP-YPT52 | addgene full sequence | sequence record 202383 | Addgene NGS Result
GCGCCCAATACGCAAACCGCCTCTCCCCGCGCGTTGGCCGATTCATTAATGCAGCTGGCACGACAGGTTT
CCCGACTGGAAAGCGGGCAGTGAGCGCAACGCAATTAATGTGAGTTAGCTCACTCATTAGGCACCCCAGG
CTTTACACTTTATGCTTCCGGCTCGTATGTTGTGTGGAATTGTGAGCGGATAACAATTTCACACAGGAAA
CAGCTATGACCATGATTACGCCAAGCTTGCATGCGTTCCCATGTTCAAATGTGTGAAAGGTAGGTAAAAT
CATTATGTTAAATTTTGAAATCCACATGACCTTGAATTAAATAGGCACATCACGATTGTAAAGGAATGAA
ATCAATCTGACTCCAAATTACTCAATGTTCTTAACACTATGTGTATCATTGAGACCAAACGGCAACTTCA
TAGTGTCTTGCTTTCGTGGACAGCGACTACTATTCTGGCCGGACAATTCAGGTTTATAAAGCTCTGCCCC
TGCGATATGAAGTTACAATGTTAACATACGGGAGTGAAGGGAACAGGCCCGTTTACCAACTGTCAGTATT
AATTATTTGTTAAGTCGCTTCGATATCGAGCTCTGGACATATCTAAATTTTTTTTTATAGTGCGAGGGTA
GGAAGAAGGTTTAACTTATTTGGAGTAAACGTATATATTATTAACAGATGTTGATGGATAGCACTGAGAG
CCTTTTCACTGGAGTTGTCCCAATTCTTGTTGAATTAGATGGTGATGTTAATGGGCACAAATTTTCTGTC
AGTGGAGAGGGTGAAGGTGATGCAACATACGGAAAACTTACCCTTAAATTTATTTGCACTACTGGAAAAC
TACCTGTTCCTTGGCCAACACTTGTCACTACTTTCACTTATGGTGTTCAGTGCTTTTCAAGATACCCGGA
TCATATGAAACGGCATGACTTTTTCAAGAGTGCCATGCCCGAAGGTTATGTACAGGAAAGAACTATATTT
TTCAAAGATGACGGGAACTACAAGACACGTGCTGAAGTCAAGTTTGAAGGTGATACCCTTGTTAATAGAA
TCGAGTTAAAAGGTATTGATTTTAAAGAAGATGGAAACATTCTTGGGCACAAATTGGAATACAACTATAA
CTCACACAATGTATACATCATGGCAGACAAACAAAAGAATGGAATCAAAGCTAACTTCAAAATTAGACAC
AACATTGAAGATGGAAGCGTTCAACTAGCAGACCATTATCAACAAAATACTCCAATTGGCGATGGCCCTG
TCCTTTTACCAGACAACCATTACCTGTCCACACAATCTGCCCTTTCGAAAGATCCCAACGAAAAGAGAGA
CCACATGGTCCTTAAAGAGTTTGTAACAGCTGCTGGGATTACACATGGCAGCTCCGGCTCCAGCGGGTCC
GGAAGTGGTAGCTCAGGGTCTAGTGGATCCCAATTTAAACTAGTTTTATTGGGTGACTCATCCGTGGGTA
AATCTTCCATTGTTCATCGTTTTGTTAAGGATACATTCGATGAACTACGTGAAAGTACGATTGGTGCTGC
TTTTTTATCTCAATCAATCACTATTCACCCAAACGATGGTAATGAAACAAAGGATGTCGTTATAAAATTT
GAAATCTGGGATACTGCTGGTCAAGAAAGATACAAGTCATTGGCACCAATGTATTATAGAAACGCTAATG
CAGCATTAGTTGTTTATGACATTACGCAGGAAGATTCACTACAAAAGGCAAGGAACTGGGTTGATGAGCT
GAAAAATAAGGTAGGCGACGACGACTTGGTTATTTATTTACTGGGAAACAAAGTGGATTTATGTCAAGAA
ACGCCTAGCACTGAGACAAGCCCAGATTCAAACGAAGGTGGAGATGAAGAACAAAAAGTAAGAGCAATTA
GCACTGAAGAAGCGAAACAGTACGCACAAGAACAAGGGTTGCTGTTCCGAGAAGTTAGTGCTAAGACAGG
TGAAGGGGTTAAGGAAATTTTTCAAGATATTGGTGAAAAATTATACGATTTAAAGAAAGACGAAATTCTC
TCTAAGCAAAATAGACAAATCGGTGGAGGCAATAACGGACAAGTAGACATTAATTTGCAAAGGCCATCCA
CAAATGATCCAACATCTTGTTGCAGTTGATATCCTATGATTTGTGTTTTAGAGGAAAAACAACAGAAGTT
GCGGTACCGAGCTCGAATTCACTGGCCGTCGTTTTACAACGTCGTGACTGGGAAAACCCTGGCGTTACCC
AACTTAATCGCCTTGCAGCACATCCCCCTTTCGCCAGCTGGCGTAATAGCGAAGAGGCCCGCACCGATCG
CCCTTCCCAACAGTTGCGCAGCCTGAATGGCGAATGGCGCCTGATGCGGTATTTTCTCCTTACGCATCTG
TGCGGTATTTCACACCGCATATGGTGCACTCTCAGTACAATCTGCTCTGATGCCGCATAGTTAAGCCAGC
CCCGACACCCGCCAACACCCGCTGACGCGCCCTGACGGGCTTGTCTGCTCCCGGCATCCGCTTACAGACA
AGCTGTGACCGTCTCCGGGAGCTGCATGTGTCAGAGGTTTTCACCGTCATCACCGAAACGCGCGAGACGA
AAGGGCGATCTTTTATGCTTGCTTTTCAAAAGGCTTGCAGGCAAGTGCACAAACAATACTTAAATAAATA
CTACTCAGTAATAACCTATTTCTTAGCATTTTTGACGAAATTTGCTATTTTGTTAGAGTCTTTTACACCA
TTTGTCTCCACACCTCCGCTTACATCAACACCAATAACGCCATTTAATCTAAGCGCATCACCAACATTTT
CTGGCGTCAGTCCACCAGCTAACATAAAATGTAAGCTCTCGGGGCTCTCTTGCCTTCCAACCCAGTCAGA
AATCGAGTTCCAATCCAAAAGTTCACCTGTCCCACCTGCTTCTGAATCAAACAAGGGAATAAACGAATGA
GGTTTCTGTGAAGCTGCACTGAGTAGTATGTTGCAGTCTTTTGGAAATACGAGTCTTTTAATAACTGGCA
AACCGAGGAACTCTTGGTATTCTTGCCACGACTCATCTCCATGCAGTTGGACGATATCAATGCCGTAATC
ATTGACCAGAGCCAAAACATCCTCCTTAGGTTGATTACGAAACACGCCAACCAAGTATTTCGGAGTGCCT
GAACTATTTTTATATGCTTTTACAAGACTTGAAATTTTCCTTGCAATAACCGGGTCAATTGTTCTCTTTC
TATTGGGCACACATATAATACCCAGCAAGTCAGCATCGGAATCTAGTGCACATTCTGCGGCCTCTGTGCT
CTGCAAGCCGCAAACTTTCACCAATGGACCAGAACTACCTGTGAAATTAATAACAGACATACTCCAAGCT
GCCTTTGTGTGCTTAATCACGTATACTCACGTGCTCAATAGTCACCAATGCCCTCCCTCTTGGCCCTCTC
CTTTTCTTTTTTCGACCGAATTGGCCTCGTGATACGCCTATTTTTATAGGTTAATGTCATGATAATAATG
GTTTCTTAGACGTCAGGTGGCACTTTTCGGGGAAATGTGCGCGGAACCCCTATTTGTTTATTTTTCTAAA
TACATTCAAATATGTATCCGCTCATGAGACAATAACCCTGATAAATGCTTCAATAATATTGAAAAAGGAA
GAGTATGAGTATTCAACATTTCCGTGTCGCCCTTATTCCCTTTTTTGCGGCATTTTGCCTTCCTGTTTTT
GCTCACCCAGAAACGCTGGTGAAAGTAAAAGATGCTGAAGATCAGTTGGGTGCACGAGTGGGTTACATCG
AACTGGATCTCAACAGCGGTAAGATCCTTGAGAGTTTTCGCCCCGAAGAACGTTTTCCAATGATGAGCAC
TTTTAAAGTTCTGCTATGTGGCGCGGTATTATCCCGTATTGACGCCGGGCAAGAGCAACTCGGTCGCCGC
ATACACTATTCTCAGAATGACTTGGTTGAGTACTCACCAGTCACAGAAAAGCATCTTACGGATGGCATGA
CAGTAAGAGAATTATGCAGTGCTGCCATAACCATGAGTGATAACACTGCGGCCAACTTACTTCTGACAAC
GATCGGAGGACCGAAGGAGCTAACCGCTTTTTTGCACAACATGGGGGATCATGTAACTCGCCTTGATCGT
TGGGAACCGGAGCTGAATGAAGCCATACCAAACGACGAGCGTGACACCACGATGCCTGTAGCAATGGCAA
CAACGTTGCGCAAACTATTAACTGGCGAACTACTTACTCTAGCTTCCCGGCAACAATTAATAGACTGGAT
GGAGGCGGATAAAGTTGCAGGACCACTTCTGCGCTCGGCCCTTCCGGCTGGCTGGTTTATTGCTGATAAA
TCTGGAGCCGGTGAGCGTGGGTCTCGCGGTATCATTGCAGCACTGGGGCCAGATGGTAAGCCCTCCCGTA
TCGTAGTTATCTACACGACGGGGAGTCAGGCAACTATGGATGAACGAAATAGACAGATCGCTGAGATAGG
TGCCTCACTGATTAAGCATTGGTAACTGTCAGACCAAGTTTACTCATATATACTTTAGATTGATTTAAAA
CTTCATTTTTAATTTAAAAGGATCTAGGTGAAGATCCTTTTTGATAATCTCATGACCAAAATCCCTTAAC
GTGAGTTTTCGTTCCACTGAGCGTCAGACCCCGTAGAAAAGATCAAAGGATCTTCTTGAGATCCTTTTTT
TCTGCGCGTAATCTGCTGCTTGCAAACAAAAAAACCACCGCTACCAGCGGTGGTTTGTTTGCCGGATCAA
GAGCTACCAACTCTTTTTCCGAAGGTAACTGGCTTCAGCAGAGCGCAGATACCAAATACTGTTCTTCTAG
TGTAGCCGTAGTTAGGCCACCACTTCAAGAACTCTGTAGCACCGCCTACATACCTCGCTCTGCTAATCCT
GTTACCAGTGGCTGCTGCCAGTGGCGATAAGTCGTGTCTTACCGGGTTGGACTCAAGACGATAGTTACCG
GATAAGGCGCAGCGGTCGGGCTGAACGGGGGGTTCGTGCACACAGCCCAGCTTGGAGCGAACGACCTACA
CCGAACTGAGATACCTACAGCGTGAGCTATGAGAAAGCGCCACGCTTCCCGAAGGGAGAAAGGCGGACAG
GTATCCGGTAAGCGGCAGGGTCGGAACAGGAGAGCGCACGAGGGAGCTTCCAGGGGGAAACGCCTGGTAT
CTTTATAGTCCTGTCGGGTTTCGCCACCTCTGACTTGAGCGTCGATTTTTGTGATGCTCGTCAGGGGGGC
GGAGCCTATGGAAAAACGCCAGCAACGCGGCCTTTTTACGGTTCCTGGCCTTTTGCTGGCCTTTTGCTCA
CATGTTCTTTCCTGCGTTATCCCCTGATTCTGTGGATAACCGTATTACCGCCTTTGAGTGAGCTGATACC
GCTCGCCGCAGCCGAACGACCGAGCGCAGCGAGTCAGTGAGCGAGGAAGCGGAAGA
Features (pLannotate 1.2.2; 14 found; start..end, strand, type, name):
      1..93      +  CDS            lacI (fragment): lac repressor; lacI; The lac repressor binds to the lac operator to inhibit transcription in E. coli. This inhibition can be relieved by adding lactose or isopropyl-β-D-thiogalactopyranoside (IPTG).
    106..127     +  protein_bind   CAP binding site: CAP binding activates transcription in the presence of cAMP. E. coli catabolite activator protein
    142..172     +  promoter       lac promoter: promoter for the E. coli lac operon
    180..196     +  protein_bind   lac operator: The lac repressor binds to the lac operator to inhibit transcription in E. coli. This inhibition can be relieved by adding lactose or isopropyl-β-D-thiogalactopyranoside (IPTG). lac repressor encoded by lacI
    684..1379    +  CDS            GFP (S65T): GFP (S65T) is a basic (constitutively fluorescent) green fluorescent protein published in 1995, derived from Aequorea victoria.
   1431..2126    +  CDS            YPT52: YPT52_YEAST - Experimental evidence at protein level: Swiss-Prot protein existence level 1. Required for transport in the endocytic pathway and for correct sorting of the vacuolar hydrolases suggesting a possible intersection of the endocytic with the vacuolar sorting pathway. From Saccharomyces cerevisiae (strain ATCC 204508 / S288c) (Baker's yeast).
   2187..2344    +  CDS            lacZα (fragment): LacZα fragment of β-galactosidase; lacZ fragment
   2350..2449    -  misc_feature   bom (fragment): basis of mobility region from pBR322
   2551..2586    -  CDS            rop (fragment): Rop protein, which maintains plasmids at low copy number; rop
   2679..3350    -  CDS            TRP1: TRPF_YEAST - Experimental evidence at protein level: Swiss-Prot protein existence level 1. From Saccharomyces cerevisiae (strain ATCC 204508 / S288c) (Baker's yeast).
   3351..3452    -  promoter       TRP1 promoter: S. cerevisiae TRP1
   3540..3644    +  promoter       AmpR promoter: bla
   3645..4505    +  CDS            AmpR: β-lactamase; bla; confers resistance to ampicillin, carbenicillin, and related antibiotics
   4676..5264    +  rep_origin     ori: high-copy-number ColE1/pMB1/pBR322/pUC origin of replication
