[The description below was written by a language model from this plasmid's Addgene catalogue record and pLannotate feature annotations shown in this document.]
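Description:
YIplac204-iGFP-YPT52 is a yeast integrating plasmid of about 5.4 kb built on the YIplac204 backbone, designed to place a GFP-tagged copy of the Rab GTPase Ypt52 at the TRP1 locus of Saccharomyces cerevisiae. In keeping with a YIp-type vector, the feature table shows no yeast replication origin or centromere, so stable maintenance in yeast depends on recombination into the chromosome, with the plasmid-borne TRP1 gene and its own promoter providing tryptophan prototrophy for selection. In E. coli the plasmid replicates from a high-copy ColE1/pUC-type origin and is selected with ampicillin through the β-lactamase gene. Remnants of the pUC-derived cloning region (lacI fragment, CAP site, lac promoter and operator, lacZα fragment), along with bom and rop fragments, are backbone carry-over with no role in yeast.

The insert was cloned between SphI and KpnI sites in the polylinker. It consists of a GFP coding sequence, annotated as matching the S65T variant and called iGFP by the depositor, followed after a short spacer by the YPT52 (YKR014C) open reading frame, giving an N-terminal fluorescent fusion. N-terminal tagging is usual for Rab GTPases, whose C-terminus is typically lipid-modified for membrane attachment. Roughly 480 bp of unannotated sequence lies upstream of GFP and presumably contains the yeast promoter, but the record does not identify it, nor does it name a terminator. Ypt52 acts in endocytic transport and in sorting of vacuolar hydrolases, so the construct serves as a fluorescent marker for following this protein and its compartments by live-cell imaging in studies of the yeast endomembrane system.
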