Addgene plasmid #105279: YIplac204-iGFP-YPT52
Purpose: Plasmid for integration of iGFP-Ypt52 at TRP1.
Depositing lab: Benjamin Glick. Depositing organization: University of Chicago. Publication: Budding Yeast Has a Minimal Endomembrane System. Day KJ, Casler JC, Glick BS. Dev Cell. 2018 Jan 8;44(1):56-72.e4. doi: 10.1016/j.devcel.2017.12.014. Epub 2018 Jan 8. PubMed 29316441.
Backbone
  Vector backbone: YIplac204
  Backbone size w/o insert (bp): 3512
  Total vector size (bp): 5446
  Vector type: Yeast Expression
  Selectable markers: TRP1
Growth in bacteria
  Bacterial resistance: Ampicillin, 100 μg/mL
  Growth temperature: 37°C
  Growth strain: DH5alpha
  Copy number: Unknown
Gene/Insert
  Gene/Insert name: Ypt52
  Species: S. cerevisiae (budding yeast)
  Entrez Gene: YPT52 (a.k.a. YKR014C)
  Tag / fusion protein: iGFP (N terminal on insert)
  Cloning method: Restriction Enzyme; 5′ cloning site SphI (not destroyed); 3′ cloning site KpnI (not destroyed)
  Sequencing primers: 5′ M13 REVERSE; 3′ M13 FORWARD
Terms and licenses: Academic/Nonprofit Terms; Industry Terms: Not Available to Industry
How to cite: YIplac204-iGFP-YPT52 was a gift from Benjamin Glick (Addgene plasmid # 105279 ; http://n2t.net/addgene:105279 ; RRID:Addgene_105279)
